Addgene plasmid #178029: psiCheck Cdk2ap1ΔN (MT2B2)
Purpose: expression vector to test translation efficiency by luciferase reporter.
Depositing lab: Lin He. Depositing organization: University of California, Berkeley. Publication: A mouse-specific retrotransposon drives a conserved Cdk2ap1 isoform essential for development. Modzelewski AJ, Shao W, Chen J, Lee A, Qi X, Noon M, Tjokro K, Sales G, Biton A, Anand A, Speed TP, Xuan Z, Wang T, Risso D, He L. Cell. 2021 Oct 7. pii: S0092-8674(21)01104-1. doi: 10.1016/j.cell.2021.09.021. PubMed 34644528.
Backbone
  Vector backbone: psiCHECK-2
  Backbone manufacturer: Promega
  Backbone size w/o insert (bp): 6273
  Total vector size (bp): 6394
  Vector type: Mammalian Expression, Luciferase ; Nonviral
Growth in bacteria
  Bacterial resistance: Ampicillin, 100 μg/mL
  Growth temperature: 37°C
  Growth strain: DH5alpha
  Copy number: High Copy
Gene/Insert
  Gene/Insert name: Cdk2ap1 (alt name: Cdk2ap1 Chimeric)
  Species: M. musculus (mouse)
  Insert size (bp): 108
  GenBank ID: 13445 13445
  Entrez Gene: Cdk2ap1 (a.k.a. Apc10, Cdkap1, DORC1, Doc1, ST19, doc-1, p12)
  Promoter: Cloned in
  Tag / fusion protein: Luciferase (N terminal on insert)
  Cloning method: Gibson Cloning
  Sequencing primers: 5′ tacTTAATACGACTCACTATAGGacacatacacttctttgcctgctt; 3′ TCGTACACCTTGGAAGCCATgctagtagagggtgagtggacac
Terms and licenses: Academic/Nonprofit Terms; Industry Terms: Not Available to Industry
How to cite: psiCheck Cdk2ap1ΔN (MT2B2) was a gift from Lin He (Addgene plasmid # 178029 ; http://n2t.net/addgene:178029 ; RRID:Addgene_178029)
