[The description below was written by a language model from this plasmid's Addgene catalogue record and pLannotate feature annotations shown in this document.]
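Description:
psiCheck Cdk2ap1ΔN (MT2B2) is a nonviral mammalian dual-luciferase reporter plasmid built on the Promega psiCHECK-2 backbone. It is propagated in E. coli through a high-copy ColE1/pUC-type origin and selected with ampicillin via the β-lactamase (AmpR) gene and its native promoter. The total size is about 6.4 kb.

The payload is a 108 bp mouse Cdk2ap1 fragment, also listed as "Cdk2ap1 Chimeric", which was introduced by Gibson assembly. The feature table does not annotate the insert itself. It does show an unannotated gap between the T7 promoter and the start of the humanized Renilla luciferase (hRluc) coding sequence, which is consistent with the fragment sitting directly upstream of hRluc as a leader sequence. The name and the associated publication title suggest that it corresponds to the MT2B2 retrotransposon-driven transcript encoding the N-terminally truncated Cdk2ap1 isoform, though the record does not define the fragment's exact boundaries. The catalogue's promoter field reads only "Cloned in".

In the annotated sequence, hRluc lies downstream of the SV40 enhancer/early promoter, a chimeric β-globin/immunoglobulin intron that promotes efficient transcript processing, and the T7 promoter, which allows in vitro transcription. A synthetic poly(A) signal terminates this unit. A second, independent cassette expresses firefly luciferase (luc+) from the HSV TK promoter with an SV40 poly(A) signal, and it serves as an internal normalization control on the same plasmid.

According to the record, the construct is used to test translation efficiency. The Renilla signal, normalized to firefly, reports how the Cdk2ap1-derived sequence affects reporter output in transfected mammalian cells, presumably in comparison with companion constructs carrying other Cdk2ap1 leader variants.
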