Features (pLannotate 1.2.2; 12 found; start..end, strand, type, name):
     62..419     +  promoter       SV40 promoter: SV40 enhancer and early promoter
    489..621     +  intron         chimeric intron: chimera between introns from human β-globin and immunoglobulin heavy chain genes
    666..684     +  promoter       T7 promoter: promoter for bacteriophage T7 RNA polymerase
    819..1754    +  CDS            hRluc: Renilla luciferase human codon-optimized
   1813..1861    +  polyA_signal   poly(A) signal: synthetic polyadenylation signal
   1870..2621    +  promoter       HSV TK promoter: herpes simplex virus thymidine kinase promoter
   2657..4309    +  CDS            luciferase: firefly luciferase; luc+; enhanced luc+ version of the luciferase gene AAS38485.1 42718124.0
   4353..4474    -  polyA_signal   SV40 poly(A) signal: SV40 polyadenylation signal
   4497..4565    -  CDS            large T antigen (fragment): large T antigen from SV40 (simian virus 40)
   4607..4711    +  promoter       AmpR promoter: bla
   4712..5572    +  CDS            AmpR: β-lactamase; bla; confers resistance to ampicillin, carbenicillin, and related antibiotics
   5743..6331    +  rep_origin     ori: high-copy-number ColE1/pMB1/pBR322/pUC origin of replication
>Addgene plasmid #178029 | psiCheck Cdk2ap1ΔN (MT2B2) | addgene full sequence | sequence record 351978 | Addgene NGS Result
AGATCTGCGCAGCACCATGGCCTGAAATAACCTCTGAAAGAGGAACTTGGTTAGGTACCTTCTGAGGCGG
AAAGAACCAGCTGTGGAATGTGTGTCAGTTAGGGTGTGGAAAGTCCCCAGGCTCCCCAGCAGGCAGAAGT
ATGCAAAGCATGCATCTCAATTAGTCAGCAACCAGGTGTGGAAAGTCCCCAGGCTCCCCAGCAGGCAGAA
GTATGCAAAGCATGCATCTCAATTAGTCAGCAACCATAGTCCCGCCCCTAACTCCGCCCATCCCGCCCCT
AACTCCGCCCAGTTCCGCCCATTCTCCGCCCCATGGCTGACTAATTTTTTTTATTTATGCAGAGGCCGAG
GCCGCCTCGGCCTCTGAGCTATTCCAGAAGTAGTGAGGAGGCTTTTTTGGAGGCCTAGGCTTTTGCAAAA
AGCTTGATTCTTCTGACACAACAGTCTCGAACTTAAGCTGCAGAAGTTGGTCGTGAGGCACTGGGCAGGT
AAGTATCAAGGTTACAAGACAGGTTTAAGGAGACCAATAGAAACTGGGCTTGTCGAGACAGAGAAGACTC
TTGCGTTTCTGATAGGCACCTATTGGTCTTACTGACATCCACTTTGCCTTTCTCTCCACAGGTGTCCACT
CCCAGTTCAATTACAGCTCTTAAGGCTAGAGTACTTAATACGACTCACTATAGGACACATACACTTCTTT
GCCTGCTTGCCTTGTGGGACTGAACAACTGCTAGATCCTTGGACTTCCATTCACAGCTGCTGCTGACCGT
TGTCGGAGTTGGACTGCAGACGGAAGTGTCCACTCACCCTCTACTAGCATGGCTTCCAAGGTGTACGACC
CCGAGCAACGCAAACGCATGATCACTGGGCCTCAGTGGTGGGCTCGCTGCAAGCAAATGAACGTGCTGGA
CTCCTTCATCAACTACTATGATTCCGAGAAGCACGCCGAGAACGCCGTGATTTTTCTGCATGGTAACGCT
GCCTCCAGCTACCTGTGGAGGCACGTCGTGCCTCACATCGAGCCCGTGGCTAGATGCATCATCCCTGATC
TGATCGGAATGGGTAAGTCCGGCAAGAGCGGGAATGGCTCATATCGCCTCCTGGATCACTACAAGTACCT
CACCGCTTGGTTCGAGCTGCTGAACCTTCCAAAGAAAATCATCTTTGTGGGCCACGACTGGGGGGCTTGT
CTGGCCTTTCACTACTCCTACGAGCACCAAGACAAGATCAAGGCCATCGTCCATGCTGAGAGTGTCGTGG
ACGTGATCGAGTCCTGGGACGAGTGGCCTGACATCGAGGAGGATATCGCCCTGATCAAGAGCGAAGAGGG
CGAGAAAATGGTGCTTGAGAATAACTTCTTCGTCGAGACCATGCTCCCAAGCAAGATCATGCGGAAACTG
GAGCCTGAGGAGTTCGCTGCCTACCTGGAGCCATTCAAGGAGAAGGGCGAGGTTAGACGGCCTACCCTCT
CCTGGCCTCGCGAGATCCCTCTCGTTAAGGGAGGCAAGCCCGACGTCGTCCAGATTGTCCGCAACTACAA
CGCCTACCTTCGGGCCAGCGACGATCTGCCTAAGATGTTCATCGAGTCCGACCCTGGGTTCTTTTCCAAC
GCTATTGTCGAGGGAGCTAAGAAGTTCCCTAACACCGAGTTCGTGAAGGTGAAGGGCCTCCACTTCAGCC
AGGAGGACGCTCCAGATGAAATGGGTAAGTACATCAAGAGCTTCGTGGAGCGCGTGCTGAAGAACGAGCA
GTAATTCTAGGCGATCGCTCGAGCCCGGGAATTCGTTTAAACCTAGAGCGGCCGCTGGCCGCAATAAAAT
ATCTTTATTTTCATTACATCTGTGTGTTGGTTTTTTGTGTGAGGATCTAAATGAGTCTTCGGACCTCGCG
GGGGCCGCTTAAGCGGTGGTTAGGGTTTGTCTGACGCGGGGGGAGGGGGAAGGAACGAAACACTCTCATT
CGGAGGCGGCTCGGGGTTTGGTCTTGGTGGCCACGGGCACGCAGAAGAGCGCCGCGATCCTCTTAAGCAC
CCCCCCGCCCTCCGTGGAGGCGGGGGTTTGGTCGGCGGGTGGTAACTGGCGGGCCGCTGACTCGGGCGGG
TCGCGCGCCCCAGAGTGTGACCTTTTCGGTCTGCTCGCAGACCCCCGGGCGGCGCCGCCGCGGCGGCGAC
GGGCTCGCTGGGTCCTAGGCTCCATGGGGACCGTATACGTGGACAGGCTCTGGAGCATCCGCACGACTGC
GGTGATATTACCGGAGACCTTCTGCGGGACGAGCCGGGTCACGCGGCTGACGCGGAGCGTCCGTTGGGCG
ACAAACACCAGGACGGGGCACAGGTACACTATCTTGTCACCCGGAGGCGCGAGGGACTGCAGGAGCTTCA
GGGAGTGGCGCAGCTGCTTCATCCCCGTGGCCCGTTGCTCGCGTTTGCTGGCGGTGTCCCCGGAAGAAAT
ATATTTGCATGTCTTTAGTTCTATGATGACACAAACCCCGCCCAGCGTCTTGTCATTGGCGAATTCGAAC
ACGCAGATGCAGTCGGGGCGGCGCGGTCCCAGGTCCACTTCGCATATTAAGGTGACGCGTGTGGCCTCGA
ACACCGAGCGACCCTGCAGCGACCCGCTTAAAAGCTTGGCATTCCGGTACTGTTGGTAAAGCCACCATGG
CCGATGCTAAGAACATTAAGAAGGGCCCTGCTCCCTTCTACCCTCTGGAGGATGGCACCGCTGGCGAGCA
GCTGCACAAGGCCATGAAGAGGTATGCCCTGGTGCCTGGCACCATTGCCTTCACCGATGCCCACATTGAG
GTGGACATCACCTATGCCGAGTACTTCGAGATGTCTGTGCGCCTGGCCGAGGCCATGAAGAGGTACGGCC
TGAACACCAACCACCGCATCGTGGTGTGCTCTGAGAACTCTCTGCAGTTCTTCATGCCAGTGCTGGGCGC
CCTGTTCATCGGAGTGGCCGTGGCCCCTGCTAACGACATTTACAACGAGCGCGAGCTGCTGAACAGCATG
GGCATTTCTCAGCCTACCGTGGTGTTCGTGTCTAAGAAGGGCCTGCAGAAGATCCTGAACGTGCAGAAGA
AGCTGCCTATCATCCAGAAGATCATCATCATGGACTCTAAGACCGACTACCAGGGCTTCCAGAGCATGTA
CACATTCGTGACATCTCATCTGCCTCCTGGCTTCAACGAGTACGACTTCGTGCCAGAGTCTTTCGACAGG
GACAAAACCATTGCCCTGATCATGAACAGCTCTGGGTCTACCGGCCTGCCTAAGGGCGTGGCCCTGCCTC
ATCGCACCGCCTGTGTGCGCTTCTCTCACGCCCGCGACCCTATTTTCGGCAACCAGATCATCCCCGACAC
CGCTATTCTGAGCGTGGTGCCATTCCACCACGGCTTCGGCATGTTCACCACCCTGGGCTACCTGATTTGC
GGCTTTCGGGTGGTGCTGATGTACCGCTTCGAGGAGGAGCTGTTCCTGCGCAGCCTGCAAGACTACAAAA
TTCAGTCTGCCCTGCTGGTGCCAACCCTGTTCAGCTTCTTCGCTAAGAGCACCCTGATCGACAAGTACGA
CCTGTCTAACCTGCACGAGATTGCCTCTGGCGGCGCCCCACTGTCTAAGGAGGTGGGCGAAGCCGTGGCC
AAGCGCTTTCATCTGCCAGGCATCCGCCAGGGCTACGGCCTGACCGAGACAACCAGCGCCATTCTGATTA
CCCCAGAGGGCGACGACAAGCCTGGCGCCGTGGGCAAGGTGGTGCCATTCTTCGAGGCCAAGGTGGTGGA
CCTGGACACCGGCAAGACCCTGGGAGTGAACCAGCGCGGCGAGCTGTGTGTGCGCGGCCCTATGATTATG
TCCGGCTACGTGAATAACCCTGAGGCCACAAACGCCCTGATCGACAAGGACGGCTGGCTGCACTCTGGCG
ACATTGCCTACTGGGACGAGGACGAGCACTTCTTCATCGTGGACCGCCTGAAGTCTCTGATCAAGTACAA
GGGCTACCAGGTGGCCCCAGCCGAGCTGGAGTCTATCCTGCTGCAGCACCCTAACATTTTCGACGCCGGA
GTGGCCGGCCTGCCCGACGACGATGCCGGCGAGCTGCCTGCCGCCGTCGTCGTGCTGGAACACGGCAAGA
CCATGACCGAGAAGGAGATCGTGGACTATGTGGCCAGCCAGGTGACAACCGCCAAGAAGCTGCGCGGCGG
AGTGGTGTTCGTGGACGAGGTGCCCAAGGGCCTGACCGGCAAGCTGGACGCCCGCAAGATCCGCGAGATC
CTGATCAAGGCTAAGAAAGGCGGCAAGATCGCCGTGTAATAATTCTAGAGTCGGGGCGGCCGGCCGCTTC
GAGCAGACATGATAAGATACATTGATGAGTTTGGACAAACCACAACTAGAATGCAGTGAAAAAAATGCTT
TATTTGTGAAATTTGTGATGCTATTGCTTTATTTGTAACCATTATAAGCTGCAATAAACAAGTTAACAAC
AACAATTGCATTCATTTTATGTTTCAGGTTCAGGGGGAGGTGTGGGAGGTTTTTTAAAGCAAGTAAAACC
TCTACAAATGTGGTAAAATCGATAAGGATCCAGGTGGCACTTTTCGGGGAAATGTGCGCGGAACCCCTAT
TTGTTTATTTTTCTAAATACATTCAAATATGTATCCGCTCATGAGACAATAACCCTGATAAATGCTTCAA
TAATATTGAAAAAGGAAGAGTATGAGTATTCAACATTTCCGTGTCGCCCTTATTCCCTTTTTTGCGGCAT
TTTGCCTTCCTGTTTTTGCTCACCCAGAAACGCTGGTGAAAGTAAAAGATGCTGAAGATCAGTTGGGTGC
ACGAGTGGGTTACATCGAACTGGATCTCAACAGCGGTAAGATCCTTGAGAGTTTTCGCCCCGAAGAACGT
TTTCCAATGATGAGCACTTTTAAAGTTCTGCTATGTGGCGCGGTATTATCCCGTATTGACGCCGGGCAAG
AGCAACTCGGTCGCCGCATACACTATTCTCAGAATGACTTGGTTGAGTACTCACCAGTCACAGAAAAGCA
TCTTACGGATGGCATGACAGTAAGAGAATTATGCAGTGCTGCCATAACCATGAGTGATAACACTGCGGCC
AACTTACTTCTGACAACGATCGGAGGACCGAAGGAGCTAACCGCTTTTTTGCACAACATGGGGGATCATG
TAACTCGCCTTGATCGTTGGGAACCGGAGCTGAATGAAGCCATACCAAACGACGAGCGTGACACCACGAT
GCCTGTAGCAATGGCAACAACGTTGCGCAAACTATTAACTGGCGAACTACTTACTCTAGCTTCCCGGCAA
CAATTAATAGACTGGATGGAGGCGGATAAAGTTGCAGGACCACTTCTGCGCTCGGCCCTTCCGGCTGGCT
GGTTTATTGCTGATAAATCTGGAGCCGGTGAGCGTGGGTCTCGCGGTATCATTGCAGCACTGGGGCCAGA
TGGTAAGCCCTCCCGTATCGTAGTTATCTACACGACGGGGAGTCAGGCAACTATGGATGAACGAAATAGA
CAGATCGCTGAGATAGGTGCCTCACTGATTAAGCATTGGTAACTGTCAGACCAAGTTTACTCATATATAC
TTTAGATTGATTTAAAACTTCATTTTTAATTTAAAAGGATCTAGGTGAAGATCCTTTTTGATAATCTCAT
GACCAAAATCCCTTAACGTGAGTTTTCGTTCCACTGAGCGTCAGACCCCGTAGAAAAGATCAAAGGATCT
TCTTGAGATCCTTTTTTTCTGCGCGTAATCTGCTGCTTGCAAACAAAAAAACCACCGCTACCAGCGGTGG
TTTGTTTGCCGGATCAAGAGCTACCAACTCTTTTTCCGAAGGTAACTGGCTTCAGCAGAGCGCAGATACC
AAATACTGTTCTTCTAGTGTAGCCGTAGTTAGGCCACCACTTCAAGAACTCTGTAGCACCGCCTACATAC
CTCGCTCTGCTAATCCTGTTACCAGTGGCTGCTGCCAGTGGCGATAAGTCGTGTCTTACCGGGTTGGACT
CAAGACGATAGTTACCGGATAAGGCGCAGCGGTCGGGCTGAACGGGGGGTTCGTGCACACAGCCCAGCTT
GGAGCGAACGACCTACACCGAACTGAGATACCTACAGCGTGAGCTATGAGAAAGCGCCACGCTTCCCGAA
GGGAGAAAGGCGGACAGGTATCCGGTAAGCGGCAGGGTCGGAACAGGAGAGCGCACGAGGGAGCTTCCAG
GGGGAAACGCCTGGTATCTTTATAGTCCTGTCGGGTTTCGCCACCTCTGACTTGAGCGTCGATTTTTGTG
ATGCTCGTCAGGGGGGCGGAGCCTATGGAAAAACGCCAGCAACGCGGCCTTTTTACGGTTCCTGGCCTTT
TGCTGGCCTTTTGCTCACATGGCTCGAC
